Addgene plasmid #216623: CTNNB1 - G752A in pENTR
Purpose: gateway cloning donor vector containing CTNNB1 ASD mutation
Depositing lab: Douglas Allan & Christopher Loewen. Depositing organization: University of British Columbia.
Backbone
  Vector backbone: pCR8-GW-TOPO
  Backbone manufacturer: GenScript
  Backbone size w/o insert (bp): 2800
  Vector type: Gateway Entry Plasmid
Growth in bacteria
  Bacterial resistance: Spectinomycin, 50 μg/mL
  Growth temperature: 37°C
  Growth strain: DH5alpha
  Copy number: High Copy
Gene/Insert
  Gene/Insert name: CTNNB1
  Species: H. sapiens (human)
  Insert size (bp): 2300
  Mutation: G752A
  Entrez Gene: CTNNB1 (a.k.a. CTNNB, EVR7, MRD19, NEDSDV, armadillo)
  Cloning method: Gibson Cloning
  Sequencing primers: 5′ M13 fwd; 3′ M13 rev
Terms and licenses: Academic/Nonprofit Terms; Industry Terms: Not Available to Industry
Depositor comments: insert contains a Kozak sequence that encodes a linker for cloning into N-terminal tagging pDEST vectors
How to cite: CTNNB1 - G752A in pENTR was a gift from Douglas Allan & Christopher Loewen (Addgene plasmid # 216623 ; http://n2t.net/addgene:216623 ; RRID:Addgene_216623)
