[The description below was written by a language model from this plasmid's Addgene catalogue record and pLannotate feature annotations shown in this document.]
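Description:
CTNNB1 - G752A in pENTR is a Gateway entry (donor) plasmid built on the pCR8-GW-TOPO backbone and carrying the human CTNNB1 open reading frame, which encodes β-catenin, a protein that acts both in cadherin-based cell–cell adhesion and as a transcriptional co-activator in Wnt signalling. The insert carries the G752A change, described in the record as an autism spectrum disorder (ASD)-associated mutation; the record does not say whether this designation refers to a nucleotide or a residue position. The sequenced plasmid is about 5.1 kb, consistent with the roughly 2.8 kb backbone plus a 2.3 kb insert introduced by Gibson assembly. It is maintained in E. coli at high copy through a ColE1/pUC-type origin and selected with spectinomycin via the aadA (SmR) aminoglycoside adenylyltransferase gene, which sits downstream of a fragment of the class 1 integron Pc promoter.

The CTNNB1 coding sequence lies between attL1 and attL2 sites, so an LR Clonase reaction can transfer it directionally into any attR-containing destination vector. There is no eukaryotic promoter in the entry clone itself; expression depends on the destination vector chosen. A T7 promoter lies just outside attL2, pointing back toward the insert, and rrnB T1 and T2 terminators upstream of the cassette insulate it from read-through transcription. Short lacZα, lacI and GmR fragments are annotated backbone remnants. According to the depositor, the insert begins with a Kozak sequence designed so that it also reads through as a linker, allowing the same entry clone to be used with N-terminal tagging destination vectors. The plasmid is intended as a source clone for generating expression constructs of this CTNNB1 variant.
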