Features (pLannotate 1.2.2; 12 found; start..end, strand, type, name):
     42..78      -  CDS            lacZα (fragment): LacZα fragment of β-galactosidase; lacZ fragment
     94..193     +  protein_bind   attL1: mutant version of attL; recombination site for the Gateway® LR reaction LR Clonase™
    202..2547    +  CDS            CTNNB1 (sequence partly withheld): protein involved both in cell-cell adhesion as part of the cadherin protein complex, and in gene transcription as part of the Wnt signaling pathway; CTNNB1; also known as catenin beta-1; related to Drosophila armadillo
   2551..2650    -  protein_bind   attL2: mutant version of attL; recombination site for the Gateway® LR reaction LR Clonase™
   2668..2686    -  promoter       T7 promoter: promoter for bacteriophage T7 RNA polymerase
   2876..2899    +  promoter       Pc promoter (fragment): intI1 (promoter lies within the coding sequence); class 1 integron promoter
   3075..3131    +  CDS            GmR (fragment): gentamycin acetyltransferase; aacC1; confers resistance to gentamycin
   3138..3929    +  CDS            SmR: aminoglycoside adenylyltransferase (Murphy, 1985); aadA; confers resistance to spectinomycin and streptomycin
   4022..4610    +  rep_origin     ori: high-copy-number ColE1/pMB1/pBR322/pUC origin of replication
   4793..4885    +  CDS            lacI (fragment): lac repressor; lacI; The lac repressor binds to the lac operator to inhibit transcription in E. coli. This inhibition can be relieved by adding lactose or isopropyl-β-D-thiogalactopyranoside (IPTG).
   4940..4967    -  terminator     rrnB T2 terminator: transcription terminator T2 from the E. coli rrnB gene
   5099..5142    +  terminator     rrnB T1 terminator: Escherichia coli rrnB; transcription terminator T1 from the E. coli rrnB gene
>Addgene plasmid #216623 | CTNNB1 - G752A in pENTR | addgene full sequence | sequence record 427255 | Addgene NGS Result
GCCTGGCAGTTCCCTACTCTCGCGTTAACGCTAGCATGGATGTTTTCCCAGTCACGACGTTGTAAAACGA
CGGCCAGTCTTAAGCTCGGGCCCCAAATAATGATTTTATTTTGACTGATAGTGACCTGTTCGTTGCAACA
AATTGATGAGCAATGCTTTTTTATAATGCCAACTTTGTACAAAAAAGCAGGCTCCGGCACCATGGCTACT
CAAGCTGATTTGATGGAGTTGGACATGGCCATGGAACCAGACAGAAAAGCGGCTGTTAGTCACTGGCAGC
AACAGTCTTACCTGGACTCTGGAATCCATTCTGGTGCCACTACCACAGCTCCTTCTCTGAGTGGTAAAGG
CAATCCTGAGGAAGAGGATGTGGATACCTCCCAAGTCCTGTATGAGTGGGAACAGGGATTTTCTCAGTCC
TTCACTCAAGAACAAGTAGCTGATATTGATGGACAGTATGCAATGACTCGAGCTCAGAGGGTACGAGCTG
CTATGTTCCCTGAGACATTAGATGAGGGCATGCAGATCCCATCTACACAGTTTGATGCTGCTCATCCCAC
TAATGTCCAGCGTTTGGCTGAACCATCACAGATGCTGAAA
[1614 nt withheld, positions 601-2214]
AAACGGCTTTCAGTTGAGCTGACCAGCTCTCTCTTCAGAACAGAGCCAATGGCTTGGAATGAGACTGCTG
ATCTTGGACTTGATATTGGTGCCCAGGGAGAACCCCTTGGATATCGCCAGGATGATCCTAGCTATCGTTC
TTTTCACTCTGGTGGATATGGCCAGGATGCCTTGGGTATGGACCCCATGATGGAACATGAGATGGGTGGC
CACCACCCTGGTGCTGACTATCCAGTTGATGCGCTGCCAGATCTGGGGCATGCCCAGGACCTCATGGATG
GGCTGCCTCCAGGTGACAGCAATCAGCTGGCCTGGTTTGATACTGACCTGTAATAGACCCAGCTTTCTTG
TACAAAGTTGGCATTATAAAAAATAATTGCTCATCAATTTGTTGCAACGAACAGGTCACTATCAGTCAAA
ATAAAATCATTATTTGCCATCCAGCTGATATCCCCTATAGTGAGTCGTATTACATGGTCATAGCTGTTTC
CTGGCAGCTCTGGCCCGTGTCTCAAAATCTCTGATGTTACATTGCACAAGATAAAAATATATCATCATGC
CTCCTCTAGACCAGCCAGGACAGAAATGCCTCGACTTCGCTGCTACCCAAGGTTGCCGGGTGACGCACAC
CGTGGAAACGGATGAAGGCACGAACCCAGTGGACATAAGCCTGTTCGGTTCGTAAGCTGTAATGCAAGTA
GCGTATGCGCTCACGCAACTGGTCCAGAACCTTGACCGAACGCAGCGGTGGTAACGGCGCAGTGGCGGTT
TTCATGGCTTGTTATGACTGTTTTTTTGGGGTACAGTCTATGCCTCGGGCATCCAAGCAGCAAGCGCGTT
ACGCCGTGGGTCGATGTTTGATGTTATGGAGCAGCAACGATGTTACGCAGCAGGGCAGTCGCCCTAAAAC
AAAGTTAAACATTATGAGGGAAGCGGTGATCGCCGAAGTATCGACTCAACTATCAGAGGTAGTTGGCGTC
ATCGAGCGCCATCTCGAACCGACGTTGCTGGCCGTACATTTGTACGGCTCCGCAGTGGATGGCGGCCTGA
AGCCACACAGTGATATTGATTTGCTGGTTACGGTGACCGTAAGGCTTGATGAAACAACGCGGCGAGCTTT
GATCAACGACCTTTTGGAAACTTCGGCTTCCCCTGGAGAGAGCGAGATTCTCCGCGCTGTAGAAGTCACC
ATTGTTGTGCACGACGACATCATTCCGTGGCGTTATCCAGCTAAGCGCGAACTGCAATTTGGAGAATGGC
AGCGCAATGACATTCTTGCAGGTATCTTCGAGCCAGCCACGATCGACATTGATCTGGCTATCTTGCTGAC
AAAAGCAAGAGAACATAGCGTTGCCTTGGTAGGTCCAGCGGCGGAGGAACTCTTTGATCCGGTTCCTGAA
CAGGATCTATTTGAGGCGCTAAATGAAACCTTAACGCTATGGAACTCGCCGCCCGACTGGGCTGGCGATG
AGCGAAATGTAGTGCTTACGTTGTCCCGCATTTGGTACAGCGCAGTAACCGGCAAAATCGCGCCGAAGGA
TGTCGCTGCCGACTGGGCAATGGAGCGCCTGCCGGCCCAGTATCAGCCCGTCATACTTGAAGCTAGACAG
GCTTATCTTGGACAAGAAGAAGATCGCTTGGCCTCGCGCGCAGATCAGTTGGAAGAATTTGTCCACTACG
TGAAAGGCGAGATCACCAAGGTAGTCGGCAAATAACCCTCGAGCCACCCATGACCAAAATCCCTTAACGT
GAGTTACGCGTCGTTCCACTGAGCGTCAGACCCCGTAGAAAAGATCAAAGGATCTTCTTGAGATCCTTTT
TTTCTGCGCGTAATCTGCTGCTTGCAAACAAAAAAACCACCGCTACCAGCGGTGGTTTGTTTGCCGGATC
AAGAGCTACCAACTCTTTTTCCGAAGGTAACTGGCTTCAGCAGAGCGCAGATACCAAATACTGTTCTTCT
AGTGTAGCCGTAGTTAGGCCACCACTTCAAGAACTCTGTAGCACCGCCTACATACCTCGCTCTGCTAATC
CTGTTACCAGTGGCTGCTGCCAGTGGCGATAAGTCGTGTCTTACCGGGTTGGACTCAAGACGATAGTTAC
CGGATAAGGCGCAGCGGTCGGGCTGAACGGGGGGTTCGTGCACACAGCCCAGCTTGGAGCGAACGACCTA
CACCGAACTGAGATACCTACAGCGTGAGCTATGAGAAAGCGCCACGCTTCCCGAAGGGAGAAAGGCGGAC
AGGTATCCGGTAAGCGGCAGGGTCGGAACAGGAGAGCGCACGAGGGAGCTTCCAGGGGGAAACGCCTGGT
ATCTTTATAGTCCTGTCGGGTTTCGCCACCTCTGACTTGAGCGTCGATTTTTGTGATGCTCGTCAGGGGG
GCGGAGCCTATGGAAAAACGCCAGCAACGCGGCCTTTTTACGGTTCCTGGCCTTTTGCTGGCCTTTTGCT
CACATGTTCTTTCCTGCGTTATCCCCTGATTCTGTGGATAACCGTATTACCGCCTTTGAGTGAGCTGATA
CCGCTCGCCGCAGCCGAACGACCGAGCGCAGCGAGTCAGTGAGCGAGGAAGCGGAAGAGCGCCCAATACG
CAAACCGCCTCTCCCCGCGCGTTGGCCGATTCATTAATGCAGCTGGCACGACAGGTTTCCCGACTGGAAA
GCGGGCAGTGAGCGCAACGCAATTAATACGCGTACCGCTAGCCAGGAAGAGTTTGTAGAAACGCAAAAAG
GCCATCCGTCAGGATGGCCTTCTGCTTAGTTTGATGCCTGGCAGTTTATGGCGGGCGTCCTGCCCGCCAC
CCTCCGGGCCGTTGCTTCACAACGTTCAAATCCGCTCCCGGCGGATTTGTCCTACTCAGGAGAGCGTTCA
CCGACAAACAACAGATAAAACGAAAGGCCCAGTCTTCCGACTGAGCCTTTCGTTTTATTTGAT
